>Addgene plasmid #54096 | mEmerald-Fibrillarin-7 | depositor partial sequence | sequence record 84270 | insert sequence
GACGTCAGATCCGCTAGCGCTACCGGTCGCCACCATGGTGAGCAAGGGCGAGGAGCTGTTCACCGGGGTG
GTGCCCATCCTGGTCGAGCTGGACGGCGACGTAAACGGCCACAAGTTCAGCGTGTCCGGCGAGGGCGAGG
GCGATGCCACCTACGGCAAGCTGACCCTGAAGTTCATCTGCACCACCGGCAAGCTGCCCGTGCCCTGGCC
CACCCTCGTGACCACCTTGACCTACGGCGTGCAGTGCTTCGCCCGCTACCCCGACCACATGAAGCAGCAC
GACTTCTTCAAGTCCGCCATGCCCGAAGGCTACGTCCAGGAGCGCACCATCTTCTTCAAGGACGACGGCA
ACTACAAGACCCGCGCCGAGGTGAAGTTCGAGGGCGACACCCTGGTGAACCGCATCGAGCTGAAGGGCAT
CGACTTCAAGGAGGACGGCAACATCCTGGGGCACAAGCTGGAGTACAACTACAACAGCCACAAGGTCTAT
ATCACCGCCGACAAGCAGAAGAACGGCATCAAGGTGAACTTCAAGACCCGCCACAACATCGAGGACGGCA
GCGTGCAGCTCGCCGACCACTACCAGCAGAACACCCCCATCGGCGACGGCCCCGTGCTGCTGCCCGACAA
CCACTACCTGAGCACCCAGTCCAAGCTGAGCAAAGACCCCAACGAGAAGCGCGATCACATGGTCCTGCTG
GAGTTCGTGACCGCCGCCGGGATCACTCTCGGCATGGACGAGCTGTACAAGTCCGGACTCAGATCTCGAG
CCATGAAGCCAGGATTCAGTCCCCGTGGGGGTGGCTTTGGCGGCCGAGGGGGCTTTGGTGACCGTGGTGG
TCGTGGAGGCCGAGGGGGCTTTGGCGGGGGCCGAGGCCAAGGCGGAGGCTTTAGAGGTCGTGGACGAGGA
GGAGGTGGAGGCGGCGGCGGCGGTGGAGGAGGAGGAAGAGGTGGTGGAGGCTTCCATTTTGGTGGCAACC
GGGGTCGTGGTCGGGGAGGAAAAAGAGGAAACCAGTCGGGGAAGAATGTGATGGTGGAGCCGCATCGGCA
TGAGGGTGTCTTCATTTGTCGGGGAAAGGAAGATGCACTGGTCACCAAGAACCTGGTCCCTGGGGAATCA
GTTTATGGAGAGAAGAGAGTCTCGATTTCGGAAGGAGATGACAAAATTGAGTACCGAGCCTGGAACCCCT
TCCGCTCCAAGCTTGCAGCAGCAATCCTGGGTGGTGTGGACCAGATCCACATCAAACCGGGGGCTAAGGT
TCTCTACCTCGGGGCTGCCTCGGGCACCACGGTCTCCCATGTCTCTGACATCGTTGGTCCGGATGGTCTA
GTCTATGCAGTCGAGTTCTCCCACCGCTCTGGCCGTGACCTCATTAACTTGGCCAAGAAGAGGACCAACA
TCATTCCTGTGATCGAGGATGCTCGACACCCACACAAATACCGCATGCTCATCGCAATGGTGGATGTGAT
CTTTGCTGATGTGGCCCAGCCAGACCAGACCCGGATTGTGGCCCTGAATGCCCACACCTTCCTGCGTAAT
GGAGGACACTTTGTGATTTCCATTAAGGCCAACTGCATTGACTCCACAGCCTCAGCCGAGGCCGTGTTTG
CCTCCGAAGTGAAAAAGATGCAACAGGAGAACATGAAGCCGCAGGAGCAGTTGACCCTTGAGCCATATGA
AAGAGACCATGCCGTGGTCGTGGGAGTGTACAGGCCACCCCCCAAGGTGAAGAACTGAGGATCCACCGGA
TCTAGATAACTGATCATAATCAGCC
