>Addgene plasmid #54096 | mEmerald-Fibrillarin-7 | addgene partial sequence | sequence record 90157 | EGFP-C 5'-CATGGTCCTGCTGGAGTTCGTG-3'
GACGAGCTGTACAAGTCCGGACTCAGATCTCGAGCCATGAAGCCAGGATTCAGTCCCCGTGGGGGTGGCT
TTGGCGGCCGAGGGGGCTTTGGTGACCGTGGTGGTCGTGGAGGCCGAGGGGGCTTTGGCGGGGGCCGAGG
CCAAGGCGGAGGCTTTAGAGGTCGTGGACGAGGAGGAGGTGGAGGCGGCGGCGGCGGTGGAGGAGGAGGA
AGAGGTGGTGGAGGCTTCCATTTTGGTGGCAACCGGGGTCGTGGTCGGGGAGGAAAAAGAGGAAACCAGT
CGGGGAAGAATGTGATGGTGGAGCCGCATCGGCATGAGGGTGTCTTCATTTGTCGGGGAAAGGAAGATGC
ACTGGTCACCAAGAACCTGGTCCCTGGGGAATCAGTTTATGGAGAGAAGAGAGTCTCGATTTCGGAAGGA
GATGACAAAATTGAGTACCGAGCCTGGAACCCCTTCCGCTCCAAGCTTGCAGCAGCAATCCTGGGTGGTG
TGGACCAGATCCACATCAAACCGGGGGCTAAGGTTCTCTACCTCGGGGCTGCCTCGGGCACCACGGTCTC
CCATGTCTCTGACATCGTTGGTCCGGATGGTCTAGTCTATGCAGTCGAGTTCTCCCACCGCTCTGGCCGT
GACCTCATTAACTTGGCCAAGAAGAGGACCAACATCATTCCTGTGATCGAGGATGCTCGACACCCACACA
AATACCGCATGCTCATCGCAATGGTGGATGTGATCTTTGCTGATGTGGCCCAGCCAGACCAGACCCGGAT
TGTGGCCCTGAATGCCCACACCTTCCTGCGTAATGGAGGACACTTTGTGATTTCCATTAAGGCCAACTGC
ATTGACTCCACAGCCTCA
