[The description below was written by a language model from this plasmid's Addgene catalogue record.]
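Description:
mEmerald-Fibrillarin-7 is a mammalian expression plasmid built on an mEmerald fluorescent-protein backbone (about 4.75 kb without the insert) that produces human fibrillarin (FBL, also known as FIB, FLRN, Nop1 or RNU3IP1) fused to the green fluorescent protein mEmerald. Expression is driven by the CMV promoter, a strong constitutive promoter in most mammalian cell lines. The sequencing primer names indicate that the cassette is terminated by an SV40 polyadenylation signal. The mEmerald tag is supplied by the backbone and sits at the N terminus of fibrillarin. The "7" in the name may denote the length of the linker between the two, but the record does not say so. The fibrillarin coding sequence corresponds to the human reference transcript but carries two recorded amino-acid substitutions, R36Q and S66F. The record does not comment on whether these affect function.

The plasmid is maintained at high copy in E. coli under kanamycin selection. It also carries a neomycin resistance marker, so stably transfected mammalian cells can be selected with G418. No feature table is provided, so the origin of replication and the exact arrangement of the marker cassette are not stated, and the cloning method is listed as unknown.

Fibrillarin is an abundant nucleolar protein, and the record lists nucleoli as the localization of the fusion. The construct therefore serves as a fluorescent nucleolar marker for imaging of transfected cells, with mEmerald excitation at 487 nm and emission at 509 nm. Typical uses include visualising nucleolar morphology and dynamics or providing a compartment reference in colocalisation experiments.
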