Addgene plasmid #54096: mEmerald-Fibrillarin-7
Purpose: Localization: Nucleoli, Excitation: 487, Emission: 509
Depositing lab: Michael Davidson. Depositing organization: Florida State University, Tallahassee.
Backbone
  Vector backbone: mEmerald
  Backbone size w/o insert (bp): 4750
  Vector type: Mammalian Expression
  Selectable markers: Neomycin (select with G418)
Growth in bacteria
  Bacterial resistance: Kanamycin, 50 μg/mL
  Growth temperature: 37°C
  Growth strain: DH5alpha
  Copy number: High Copy
Gene/Insert
  Gene/Insert name: Fibrillarin (alt name: NM_001436.3)
  Species: H. sapiens (human)
  Mutation: R36Q, S66F
  Entrez Gene: FBL (a.k.a. FIB, FLRN, Nop1, RNU3IP1)
  Promoter: CMV
  Tag / fusion protein: mEmerald (N terminal on backbone)
  Cloning method: Unknown
  Sequencing primers: 5′ CMV-F; 3′ SV40pA-R
Terms and licenses: Academic/Nonprofit Terms; Industry Terms
Depositor comments: . Excitation = 487; Emission = 509. Localization data: Nucleoli
How to cite: mEmerald-Fibrillarin-7 was a gift from Michael Davidson (Addgene plasmid # 54096 ; http://n2t.net/addgene:54096 ; RRID:Addgene_54096)
